Addgene plasmid #218591: pJJB170
Purpose: Express engineered TFs Adr1c(S230A), Pip2c, and Oaf1c
Depositing lab: John Dueber. Depositing organization: University of California, Berkeley. Publication: ML-enhanced peroxisome capacity enables compartmentalization of multienzyme pathway. Baker JJ, Shi J, Wang S, Mujica EM, Bianco S, Capponi S, Dueber JE. Nat Chem Biol. 2024 Oct 14. doi: 10.1038/s41589-024-01759-2. PubMed 39402374.
Backbone
  Vector backbone: TMP137
  Backbone manufacturer: Internal
  Vector type: Yeast Expression
  Selectable markers: LEU2
Growth in bacteria
  Bacterial resistance: Kanamycin, 50 μg/mL
  Growth temperature: 37°C
  Growth strain: DH5alpha
  Copy number: High Copy
Gene/Insert
  Gene/Insert name: Adr1
  Species: S. cerevisiae (budding yeast)
  Mutation: Adr1(S230A), Pip2(1-168 + 2,497-2,988), Oaf1(1-300 + 2,419-3,141)
  Cloning method: Golden Gate
Terms and licenses: Academic/Nonprofit Terms; Industry Terms: Not Available to Industry
Depositor comments: Expresses three engineered transcription factors (TFs): Adr1c, Pip2c, and Oaf1c for inducing peroxisome proliferation consitutively. Integrated into the LEU2 locus
How to cite: pJJB170 was a gift from John Dueber (Addgene plasmid # 218591 ; http://n2t.net/addgene:218591 ; RRID:Addgene_218591)
