[The description below was written by a language model from this plasmid's Addgene catalogue record and pLannotate feature annotations shown in this document.]
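Description:
pJJB170 is a yeast expression plasmid of about 13.7 kb, assembled by Golden Gate cloning on an in-house backbone (TMP137) and designed for chromosomal integration in Saccharomyces cerevisiae rather than episomal maintenance. In E. coli it is propagated at high copy from a ColE1/pUC-type origin under kanamycin selection (KanR). No yeast replication origin or centromere is annotated. Instead, the plasmid carries a LEU2 marker with its own promoter, and the depositor states that the construct is integrated at the LEU2 locus. The short annotated fragments of NFS1 and YC021, which are neighbours of LEU2 in the yeast genome, probably represent the flanking homology used for targeting, although the record does not label them as such.

The payload is three tandem, same-strand expression units for engineered, constitutively active versions of the transcription factors that control peroxisome proliferation and fatty acid beta-oxidation genes. Adr1c is full-length ADR1 with an S230A substitution, followed by a PGK1 terminator fragment. Pip2c and Oaf1c are internal deletion variants that join the N-terminal segment of each protein to a C-terminal segment. This design is visible in the table as two adjacent OAF1 fragments, while only a single PIP2 fragment is annotated. Pip2 and Oaf1 normally act as a heterodimer at oleate response elements. The promoters driving the three genes are not annotated or stated. Small hits to GRS2 and YO192 downstream of the PIP2 and OAF1 sequences probably reflect native yeast terminator regions.

The construct is used to induce peroxisome proliferation constitutively, in work aimed at expanding peroxisome capacity so that multienzyme pathways can be compartmentalized there.
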