Features (pLannotate 1.2.2; 14 found; start..end, strand, type, name):
    732..4700    +  CDS            ADR1: ADR1_YEAST - Experimental evidence at protein level: Swiss-Prot protein existence level 1. Required for transcriptional activation of glucose- repressible alcohol dehydrogenase (ADH2). From Saccharomyces cerevisiae (strain ATCC 204508 / S288c) (Baker's yeast).
   4719..4943    +  terminator     PGK1 terminator (fragment): S. cerevisae PGK1; transcription terminator for 3-phosphoglycerate kinase gene
   5812..6345    +  CDS            PIP2 (fragment): PIP2_YEAST - Also known as OAF2. Experimental evidence at protein level: Swiss-Prot protein existence level 1. The PIP2-OAF1 heterodimer acts as a transcriptional activator to induce the transcription of genes encoding proteins involved in fatty acid beta-oxidation, a response called oleic acid induction, when cells grow on fatty acids as sole carbon source. Recognizes and binds to the oleate response element (ORE) (or peroxisome box), two inverted CGG triplets spaced by 14 to 18 intervening nucleotides, in the promoter region of a number of genes (such as CTA1, FOX1 to FOX3, FAA2, PAS8, PAS10
   6510..6590    -  CDS            GRS2 (fragment): SYG2_YEAST - Experimental evidence at protein level: Swiss-Prot protein existence level 1. Catalyzes the ATP-dependent ligation of glycine to the 3'-end of its cognate tRNA, via the formation of an aminoacyl-adenylate intermediate (Gly-AMP) (PubMed:23816885). Also produces diadenosine tetraphosphate (Ap4A), a universal pleiotropic signaling molecule needed for cell regulation pathways, by direct condensation of 2 ATPs. Thereby, may play a special role in Ap4A homeostasis (By similarity). From Saccharomyces cerevisiae (strain ATCC 204508 / S288c) (Baker's yeast).
   7328..7627    +  CDS            OAF1 (fragment): OAF1_YEAST - Also known as YAF1. Experimental evidence at protein level: Swiss-Prot protein existence level 1. The PIP2-OAF1 heterodimer acts as a transcriptional activator to induce the transcription of genes encoding proteins involved in fatty acid beta-oxidation, a response called oleic acid induction, when cells grow on fatty acids as sole carbon source. Recognizes and binds to the oleate response element (ORE) (or peroxisome box), two inverted CGG triplets spaced by 14 to 18 intervening nucleotides, in the promoter region of a number of genes (such as CTA1, FOX1 to FOX3, FAA2, PAS8, PAS10
   7634..8356    +  CDS            OAF1 (fragment): OAF1_YEAST - Also known as YAF1. Experimental evidence at protein level: Swiss-Prot protein existence level 1. The PIP2-OAF1 heterodimer acts as a transcriptional activator to induce the transcription of genes encoding proteins involved in fatty acid beta-oxidation, a response called oleic acid induction, when cells grow on fatty acids as sole carbon source. Recognizes and binds to the oleate response element (ORE) (or peroxisome box), two inverted CGG triplets spaced by 14 to 18 intervening nucleotides, in the promoter region of a number of genes (such as CTA1, FOX1 to FOX3, FAA2, PAS8, PAS10
   8671..8748    +  CDS            YO192_YEAST (fragment): Experimental evidence at protein level: Swiss-Prot protein existence level 1. From Saccharomyces cerevisiae (strain ATCC 204508 / S288c) (Baker's yeast).
   8888..9295    +  promoter       LEU2 promoter: S. cerevisiae LEU2
   9296..10387   +  CDS            LEU2: LEU3_YEAST - Experimental evidence at protein level: Swiss-Prot protein existence level 1. Catalyzes the oxidation of 3-carboxy-2-hydroxy-4- methylpentanoate (3-isopropylmalate) to 3-carboxy-4-methyl-2- oxopentanoate. The product decarboxylates to 4-methyl-2 oxopentanoate. From Saccharomyces cerevisiae (strain ATCC 204508 / S288c) (Baker's yeast).
  10752..10865   -  CDS            NFS1 (fragment): NFS1_YEAST - Also known as SPL1 From Saccharomyces cerevisiae (strain ATCC 204508 / S288c) (Baker's yeast).
  11191..11382   -  CDS            NFS1 (fragment): NFS1_YEAST - Also known as SPL1 From Saccharomyces cerevisiae (strain ATCC 204508 / S288c) (Baker's yeast).
  11421..12236   -  CDS            KanR: aminoglycoside phosphotransferase; aph(3')-Ia; confers resistance to kanamycin in bacteria or G418 (Geneticin®) in eukaryotes
  12461..13049   +  rep_origin     ori: high-copy-number ColE1/pMB1/pBR322/pUC origin of replication
  13212..13586   +  CDS            YC021_YEAST: Protein predicted: Swiss-Prot protein existence level 4. From Saccharomyces cerevisiae (strain ATCC 204508 / S288c) (Baker's yeast).
>Addgene plasmid #218591 | pJJB170 | addgene full sequence | sequence record 438448 | Addgene NGS Result
ACTGGCCGATAATTGCAGACGAACGAAGAGGATGTCCAATATTTTTTTTAAGGAATAAGGATACTTCAAG
ACTAGATTCCCCCCTGCATTCCCATCAGAACCGTAAACCTTGGCGCTTTCCTTGGGAAGTATTCAAGAAG
TGCCTTGTCCGGTTTCTGTGGCTCACAAACCAGCGCGCCCGATATGGCTTTCTTTTCACTTATGAATGTA
CCAGTACGGGACAATTAGAACGCTCCTGTAACAATCTCTTTGCAAATGTGGGGTTACATTCTAACCATGT
CACACTGCTGACGAAATTCAAAGTAAAAAAAAATGGGACCACGTCTTGAGAACGATAGATTTTCTTTATT
TTACATTGAACAGTCGTTGTCTCAGCGCGCTTTATGTTTTCATTCATACTTCATATTATAAAATAACAAA
AGAAGAATTTCATATTCACGCCCAAGAAATCAGGCTGCTTTCCAAATGCAATTGACACTTCATTAGCCAT
CACACAAAACTCTTTCTTGCTGGAGCTTCTTTTAAAAAAGACCTCAGTACACCAAACACGTTACCCGACC
TCGTTATTTTACGACAACTATGATAAAATTCTGAAGAAAAAATAAAAAAATTTTCATACTTCTTGCTTTT
ATTTAAACCATTGAATGATTTCTTTTGAACAAAACTACCTGTTTCACCAAAGGAAATAGAAAGAAAAAAT
CAATTAGAAGAAAACAAAAAACAAAAGATCTATGGCTAACGTAGAAAAACCAAACGATTGTTCAGGCTTT
CCCGTTGTTGACTTGAATTCGTGCTTTTCTAACGGCTTCAATAATGAGAAACAAGAAATAGAAATGGAAA
CGGATGATTCACCGATTTTATTAATGTCATCATCAGCTTCCAGAGAAAACTCAAACACTTTCTCTGTGAT
ACAGAGGACGCCAGATGGAAAGATCATTACCACAAATAATAATATGAACTCCAAGATTAACAAGCAACTG
GACAAGTTGCCCGAAAATTTAAGGCTTAATGGTAGAACCCCCAGTGGGAAACTAAGGTCATTTGTTTGCG
AGGTTTGTACGAGAGCGTTCGCAAGACAAGAGCACTTGAAAAGACATTACAGATCGCATACAAATGAAAA
ACCTTATCCCTGTGGCCTCTGCAACAGATGCTTTACTAGGAGGGACTTACTGATCAGGCATGCTCAAAAA
ATCCATAGTGGTAATTTAGGGGAAACGATTTCCCATACCAAGAAAGTGTCGAGAACTATAACTAAAGCTC
GGAAAAATTCTGCATCCTCAGTCAAGTTTCAAACTCCAACCTATGGTACTCCAGATAATGGTAATTTTTT
GAATCGCACTACTGCCAATACAAGAAGAAAAGCAAGCCCTGAAGCTAATGTTAAACGTAAGTACTTGAAA
AAACTGACGCGCAGGGCTGCATTTAGCGCACAATCAGCATCCAGCTATGCTTTGCCCGACCAATCTTCGC
TAGAACAACATCCAAAGGATCGTGTTAAATTTTCTACGCCTGAATTAGTTCCACTTGACTTGAAGAATCC
TGAACTTGACTCTTCGTTTGACCTGAATATGAATCTAGATTTAAACCTAAATCTAGATTCCAATTTCAAT
ATAGCATTAAACCGTTCTGATTCTTCTGGATCAACAATGAATTTGGATTATAAATTGCCCGAATCAGCAA
ATAACTACACATATTCTTCCGGCTCACCAACCCGCGCATATGTCGGCGCTAACACGAATTCTAAGAACGC
TTCATTTAATGACGCAGACTTATTGTCGTCGTCGTACTGGATAAAAGCCTATAATGATCATTTGTTTTCA
GTATCTGAAAGTGATGAAACTTCTCCAATGAACTCTGAATTAAACGACACTAAATTAATCGTCCCAGATT
TTAAATCGACTATACATCATTTGAAGGATTCAAGGTCCTCCTCTTGGACTGTTGCTATAGATAATAATAG
CAATAACAATAAGGTATCAGACAACCAACCTGATTTCGTCGATTTTCAAGAACTGCTGGATAATGATACT
TTAGGTAATGATTTGTTAGAAACCACTGCCGTTTTAAAAGAATTTGAACTTTTACATGATGATAGCGTAA
GTGCTACCGCCACGTCAAATGAGATTGACCTTTCCCATTTGAACCTATCAAACTCTCCAATTTCTCCTCA
TAAGTTAATTTATAAGAATAAAGAGGGGACCAATGACGATATGTTGATTTCTTTCGGACTCGATCATCCT
TCCAATCGCGAAGATGATCTGGATAAGCTATGTAATATGACCAGAGATGTTCAAGCCATATTCAGTCAAT
ATTTGAAAGGAGAAGAGTCTAAACGATCCCTGGAAGACTTTTTATCAACGTCAAACAGGAAAGAAAAGCC
AGATAGCGGCAACTATACTTTTTATGGGTTAGATTGTTTAACGTTATCGAAAATATCAAGAGCTCTGCCG
GCCTCCACTGTGAACAACAATCAGCCATCGCATTCCATAGAATCAAAGCTATTTAATGAACCAATGAGAA
ATATGTGCATTAAAGTGCTTAGATACTATGAAAAGTTCAGTCATGATAGTAGTGAGAGTGTCATGGACTC
TAATCCAAACTTGCTGTCCAAAGAATTGTTAATGCCAGCTGTGAGTGAATTGAACGAATATTTAGATCTT
TTCAAGAATAATTTCCTTCCCCATTTCCCTATTATTCACCCAAGCTTGCTTGATTTGGATTTGGATAGCT
TGCAACGATATACTAATGAGGATGGGTATGATGACGCTGAAAACGCGCAGTTGTTTGATCGATTAAGTCA
AGGGACAGATAAAGAATATGATTACGAGCACTATCAAATCTTGTCCATTTCGAAAATCGTTTGTTTACCC
TTATTTATGGCCACATTTGGTTCTTTGCATAAGTTCGGTTACAAATCTCAAACAATAGAATTGTATGAGA
TGAGTAGAAGAATTCTACATTCTTTTTTGGAGACTAAAAGAAGGTGTCGCAGTACAACAGTAAATGACAG
TTATCAGAACATTTGGTTGATGCAATCCCTAATATTGAGCTTCATGTTCGCTCTAGTTGCTGATTATTTG
GAGAAAATTGACTCCTCTTTGATGAAAAGGCAATTGTCCGCATTATGTTCAACGATCAGATCAAACTGTT
TACCGACAATTTCTGCAAATTCTGAGAAGAGTATCAATAATAACAATGAACCTTTAACATTTGGTTCTCC
TCTTCAATACATCATTTTTGAGTCAAAAATTAGATGCACCTTAATGGCTTATGATTTTTGTCAGTTCTTG
AAATGTTTCTTCCATATTAAATTCGATTTGTCTATAAAGGAAAAAGATGTTGAAACCATTTATATTCCCG
ACAATGAGTCAAAATGGGCCAGTGAATCGATAATATGTAATGGGCATGTTGTGCAAAAGCAAAATTTTTA
TGATTTTAGAAACTTTTATTACAGTTTCACGTATGGACACTTACACTCAATACCAGAATTTTTAGGGTCA
TCTATGATTTATTATGAATACGATTTAAGAAAAGGAACCAAATCACATGTGTTTTTGGATCGAATCGATA
CGAAAAGGCTAGAGAGGAGTCTTGACACTTCTTCCTATGGCAATGATAATATGGCAGCAACCAATAAAAA
TATTGCGATCTTAATTGATGACACCATAATTTTGAAAAATAATTTAATGTCAATGAGATTCATCAAACAG
ATTGATCGCTCGTTTACTGAGAAGGTTAGAAAAGGACAAATAGCAAAGATATATGATTCCTTTTTGAACT
CTGTGAGGTTGAATTTTTTGAAGAATTATTCAGTTGAAGTATTGTGTGAATTTTTAGTAGCGTTGAACTT
TTCAATCCGTAATATTTCGTCTTTATACGTAGAAGAAGAAAGTGATTGCTCCCAAAGAATGAATTCTCCA
GAGCTGCCAAGGATCCACCTGAATAATCAAGCGCTTTCTGTCTTCAATTTACAAGGCTATTACTATTGCT
TCATCCTAATTATCAAATTTTTATTGGATTTTGAAGCAACTCCAAATTTTAAGTTACTGAGAATTTTTAT
TGAGTTGAGAAGCCTTGCGAATTCTATTTTACTTCCCACACTTTCAAGATTGTATCCGCAAGAGTTTTCT
GGATTTCCTGATGTTGTATTTACGCAACAATTTATAAATAAAGATAATGGTATGCTTGTCCCTGGTTTAT
CCGCAAATGAACACCATAATGGTGCAAGTGCAGCTGTTAAGACTAAGTTAGCCAAAAAGATCAATGTTGA
AGGGCTTGCAATGTTTATTAATGAAATCCTAGTTAACTCTTTTAACGATACCTCTTTTTTGAATATGGAG
GATCCTATTCGAAATGAATTTTCCTTTGATAATGGGGACAGGGCAGTGACAGACTTGCCTCGTTCAGCAC
ATTTCCTATCGGATACCGGCCTAGAAGGTATTAACTTCAGCGGCTTAAATGATTCGCATCAAACTGTTTC
TACTTTGAATCTTTTACGTTACGGGGAAAATCATTCATCAAAACATAAAAATGGTGGAAAGGGGCAAGGA
TTTGCCGAAAAGTACCAATTATCTCTGAAATATGTTACTATTGCCAAGTTATTTTTCACCAATGTTAAAG
AAAACTACATTCATTGTCACATGTTAGATAAGATGGCAAGTGATTTCCACACTTTGGAAAATCATCTAAA
GGGAAACAGTTGAGGATCCTAACTCGAGATTGAATTGAATTGAAATCGATAGATCAATTTTTTTCTTTTC
TCTTTCCCCATCCTTTACGCTAAAATAATAGTTTATTTTATTTTTTGAATATTTTTTATTTATATACGTA
TATATAGACTATTATTTATCTTTTAATGATTATTAAGATTTTTATTAAAAAAAAATTCGCTCCTCTTTTA
ATGCCTTTATGCAGTTTTTTTTTCCCATTCGATATTTCTATGTGCTGCCAAACCAGATGTCAACACAGCT
ACAACGAAGAGGATGTCCAATATTTTTTTTAAGGAATAAGGATACTTCAAGACTAGATTCCCCCCTGCAT
TCCCATCAGAACCGTAAACCTTGGCGCTTTCCTTGGGAAGTATTCAAGAAGTGCCTTGTCCGGTTTCTGT
GGCTCACAAACCAGCGCGCCCGATATGGCTTTCTTTTCACTTATGAATGTACCAGTACGGGACAATTAGA
ACGCTCCTGTAACAATCTCTTTGCAAATGTGGGGTTACATTCTAACCATGTCACACTGCTGACGAAATTC
AAAGTAAAAAAAAATGGGACCACGTCTTGAGAACGATAGATTTTCTTTATTTTACATTGAACAGTCGTTG
TCTCAGCGCGCTTTATGTTTTCATTCATACTTCATATTATAAAATAACAAAAGAAGAATTTCATATTCAC
GCCCAAGAAATCAGGCTGCTTTCCAAATGCAATTGACACTTCATTAGCCATCACACAAAACTCTTTCTTG
CTGGAGCTTCTTTTAAAAAAGACCTCAGTACACCAAACACGTTACCCGACCTCGTTATTTTACGACAACT
ATGATAAAATTCTGAAGAAAAAATAAAAAAATTTTCATACTTCTTGCTTTTATTTAAACCATTGAATGAT
TTCTTTTGAACAAAACTACCTGTTTCACCAAAGGAAATAGAAAGAAAAAATCAATTAGAAGAAAACAAAA
AACAAAAGATCTATGTACTTTACAGACGAATCATCACCGGCAATGAATAGAGTAGGTAAAAAAAGGAATA
GACTTTCTTTTGTTTGCCAAGCTTGTAGAAAAGCAAAGACGAAGTGTGACCAGGAAAAACCTAGATGTGG
CAGATGTACTAAACAAAACCTCTTTTGTATATATGATGTCGGATCCTTATACCAAATCATCAAAGAATTT
GACAGAATAAAAAACATCGGTGTTGCTGACCCACAAAATTCTCTGAATCCATCAAAACCAAACATGAAAG
ATAATACACCCACAATTGAACTTTTACTCAACTCCAGCGTGGAAAATGAGAGTGTACCACCGTACAGCAG
CTCAAATGACCCTACAAATGTTGGTAATGCCTCCACTTATAGCTTAGCACACAATATTAGTAACCAAAAT
AATGAGGAAAACATGCCTCCGTCAATTGGTTCGAGTGAAAGTAACCGTGCCGCTCCTAATCTAAACTTTA
TGCCGATAAACAATAACTACAATAACAGTGGTTCGAACATTAATAACAATGACAATGTTAAGTTACCGAG
TAATTTTAAAAACTACTATGACCCTCCCATGTCTTCTTTGGACATATCCATGGATGTTCCCGATATTTTT
GGTAGCCTTGATTTCTTCGATTATGACCTACTTTTCCAGAACGACTGAGGATCCTAACTCGAGGGAGATT
GATAAGACTTTTCTAGTTGCATATCTTTTATATTTAAATCTTATCTATTAGTTAATTTTTTGTAATTTAT
CCTTATATATAGTCTGGTTATTCTAAAATATCATTTCAGTATCTAAAAATTCCCCTCTTTTTTCAGTTAT
ATCTTAACAGGCGACAGTCCAAATGTTGATTTATCCCAGTCCGATTCATCAGGGTTGTGAAGCATTTTGT
CAATGGTCGCTGGATGCACACACTGGCTTAAGATGACAACGAAGAGGATGTCCAATATTTTTTTTAAGGA
ATAAGGATACTTCAAGACTAGATTCCCCCCTGCATTCCCATCAGAACCGTAAACCTTGGCGCTTTCCTTG
GGAAGTATTCAAGAAGTGCCTTGTCCGGTTTCTGTGGCTCACAAACCAGCGCGCCCGATATGGCTTTCTT
TTCACTTATGAATGTACCAGTACGGGACAATTAGAACGCTCCTGTAACAATCTCTTTGCAAATGTGGGGT
TACATTCTAACCATGTCACACTGCTGACGAAATTCAAAGTAAAAAAAAATGGGACCACGTCTTGAGAACG
ATAGATTTTCTTTATTTTACATTGAACAGTCGTTGTCTCAGCGCGCTTTATGTTTTCATTCATACTTCAT
ATTATAAAATAACAAAAGAAGAATTTCATATTCACGCCCAAGAAATCAGGCTGCTTTCCAAATGCAATTG
ACACTTCATTAGCCATCACACAAAACTCTTTCTTGCTGGAGCTTCTTTTAAAAAAGACCTCAGTACACCA
AACACGTTACCCGACCTCGTTATTTTACGACAACTATGATAAAATTCTGAAGAAAAAATAAAAAAATTTT
CATACTTCTTGCTTTTATTTAAACCATTGAATGATTTCTTTTGAACAAAACTACCTGTTTCACCAAAGGA
AATAGAAAGAAAAAATCAATTAGAAGAAAACAAAAAACAAAAGATCTATGGTCGAAAATAGTACGCAGAA
GGCCCCACATGCCGGAAATGATGATAATAGCTCTACCAAGCCATATTCGGAGGCGTTTTTCTTAGGGTTC
AATAACCCAACGCCTGGATTAGAAGCTGAGCACTCAAGCACATCGCCTGCCCCCGAGAACTCCGAAACAC
ATAATAGGAAAAGAAATAGAATATTGTTTGTCTGCCAGGCTTGTAGGAAGTCAAAAACAAAGTGTGATAG
AGAAAAACCTGAATGTGGTCGATGCGTCAAGCATGGGTTAAAATGTGTTTATGACGTATCAAAACAGGGA
TCCAGAGATCTCGAGTCTGCTTTAGAAGGTATATATTGCTCTGCTTCGGAACATTTAAGATTCACATACT
TCCCCGTTTTTAAGATGTTGGCTTTATTCGATGTCATTGTACAAAGGATGAGAAAGGGTGAATTATGGCA
CGGCATATTTACGATGATTCAAATGGAACAAATGCATTCTAGGATAATCAAGACATTAAGCATTACCTTA
GGAGTCAAACTGGACAAAAAGGATAGGCTATTAGAGGAATTGATGGCATGCAATCACGTTGCGAATTTTA
GCGTTGAAGATATAGATGAGCTGAACCGTAATATCAAAAAAGAGATTCAAATTTCTTCAGGATTGAAGCC
GCCTGTAAACACAATTGACTTAACCAACGGCGAACCATTCGGAAATGCTGTTCCTACCTTCACAAAGACA
TGGAGTTCATCCTTAGATAATTTAGAAAAACTATCATCGGCCGCTGCAGTTGGTCAGAGCTTGGACTACA
ACAGTGGTTTACGTCAGGGTCCTTTGGCGGGTGGTGGTTCAAAAGAGCAAACGCCAATAGCCGGGATGAA
TAACTTGAACAATTCAATCAATGCTACACCAATTGTCGATAACTCATCTGGATCACAACTTCCTAATGGT
TTCGATAGAGGCCAAGCGAATAATACTCCTTTTCCAGGTTATTTTGGAGGTTTGGATTTATTTGATTATG
ACTTTTTGTTTGGCAATGACTTTGCTTGAGGATCCTAACTCGAGATTTAACTCCTTAAGTTACTTTAATG
ATTTAGTTTTTATTATTAATAATTCATGCTCATGACATCTCATATACACGTTTATAAAACTTAAATAGAT
TGAAAATGTATTAAAGATTCCTCAGGGATTCGATTTTTTTGGAAGTTTTTGTTTTTTTTTCCTTGAGATG
CTGTAGTATTTGGGAACAATTATACAATCGAAAGATATATGCTTACATTCGACCGTTTTGCTGAGCAGTT
ACAGAGATGTTACGAACCACTAGTGCACTGCAGTACATCGAGGAGAACTTCTAGTATATCTACATACCTA
ATATTATTGCCTTATTAAAAATGGAATCCCAACAATTACATCAAAATCCACATTCTCTTCAAAATCAATT
GTCCTGTACTTCCTTGTTCATGTGTGTTCAAAAACGTTATATTTATAGGATAATTATACTCTATTTCTCA
ACAAGTAATTGGTTGTTTGGCCGAGCGGTCTAAGGCGCCTGATTCAAGAAATATCTTGACCGCAGTTAAC
TGTGGGAATACTCAGGTATCGTAAGATGCAAGAGTTCGAATCTCTTAGCAACCATTATTTTTTTCCTCAA
CATAACGAGAACACACAGGGGCGCTATCGCACAGAATCAAATTCGATGACTGGAAATTTTTTGTTAATTT
CAGAGGTCGCCTGACGCATATACCTTTTTCAACTGAAAAATTGGGAGAAAAAGGAAAGGTGAGAGCGCCG
GAACCGGCTTTTCATATAGAATAGAGAAGCGTTCATGACTAAATGCTTGCATCACAATACTTGAAGTTGA
CAATATTATTTAAGGACCTATTGTTTTTTCCAATAGGTGGTTAGCAATCGTCTTACTTTCTAACTTTTCT
TACCTTTTACATTTCAGCAATATATATATATATATTTCAAGGATATACCATTCTAATGTCTGCCCCTAAG
AAGATCGTCGTTTTGCCAGGTGACCACGTTGGTCAAGAAATCACAGCCGAAGCCATTAAGGTTCTTAAAG
CTATTTCTGATGTTCGTTCCAATGTCAAGTTCGATTTCGAAAATCATTTAATTGGTGGTGCTGCTATCGA
TGCTACAGGTGTTCCACTTCCAGATGAGGCGCTGGAAGCCTCCAAGAAGGCTGATGCCGTTTTGTTAGGT
GCTGTGGGTGGTCCTAAATGGGGAACCGGTAGTGTTAGACCTGAACAAGGTTTACTAAAAATCCGTAAAG
AACTTCAATTGTACGCCAACTTAAGACCATGTAACTTTGCATCCGACTCTCTTTTAGACTTATCTCCAAT
CAAGCCACAATTTGCTAAAGGTACTGACTTCGTTGTTGTCAGAGAATTAGTGGGAGGTATTTACTTTGGT
AAGAGAAAGGAAGACGATGGTGATGGTGTCGCTTGGGATAGTGAACAATACACCGTTCCAGAAGTGCAAA
GAATCACAAGAATGGCCGCTTTCATGGCCCTACAACATGAGCCACCATTGCCTATTTGGTCCTTGGATAA
AGCTAATGTTTTGGCCTCTTCAAGATTATGGAGAAAAACTGTGGAGGAAACCATCAAGAACGAATTTCCT
ACATTGAAGGTTCAACATCAATTGATTGATTCTGCCGCCATGATCCTAGTTAAGAACCCAACCCACCTAA
ATGGTATTATAATCACCAGCAACATGTTTGGTGATATCATCTCCGATGAAGCCTCCGTTATCCCAGGTTC
CTTGGGTTTGTTGCCATCTGCGTCCTTGGCCTCTTTGCCAGACAAGAACACCGCATTTGGTTTGTACGAA
CCATGCCACGGTTCTGCTCCAGATTTGCCAAAGAATAAGGTCAACCCTATCGCCACTATCTTGTCTGCTG
CAATGATGTTGAAATTGTCATTGAACTTGCCTGAAGAAGGTAAGGCCATTGAAGATGCAGTTAAAAAGGT
TTTGGATGCAGGTATCAGAACTGGTGATTTAGGTGGTTCCAACAGTACCACCGAAGTCGGTGATGCTGTC
GCCGAAGAAGTTAAGAAAATCCTTGCTTAAAAAGATTCTCTTTTTTTATGATATTTGTACATAAACTTTA
TAAATGAAATTCATAATAGAAACGACACGAAATTACAAAATGGAATATGTTCATAGGGTAGACGAAACTA
TATACGCAATCTACATACATTTATCAAGAAGGAGAAAAAGGAGGATGTAAAGGAATACAGGTAAGCAAAT
TGATACTAATGGCTCAACGTGATAAGGAAAAAGAATTGCACTTTAACATTAATATTGACAAGGAGGAGGG
CACCACACAAAAAGTTAGGTGTAACAGAAAATCATGAAACTATGATTCCTAATTTATATATTGGAGGATT
TTCTCTAAAAAAAAAAAAATACAACAAATAAAAAACACTCAATGACCTGACCATTTGATGGAGTTTAAGT
CAATACCTTCTTGAACCATTTCCCATAATGGTGAAAGTTCCCTCAAGAATTTTACTCTGTCAGAAACGGC
CTTAACGACGTAGTCGAGAGTACTCGTATCGCATGTCGGTGCGACACGAAATTACAAAATGGAATATGTT
CATAGGGTAGACGAAACTATATACGCAATCTACATACATTTATCAAGAAGGAGAAAAAGGAGGATGTAAA
GGAATACAGGTAAGCAAATTGATACTAATGGCTCAACGTGATAAGGAAAAAGAATTGCACTTTAACATTA
ATATTGACAAGGAGGAGGGCACCACACAAAAAGTTAGGTGTAACAGAAAATCATGAAACTATGATTCCTA
ATTTATATATTGGAGGATTTTCTCTAAAAAAAAAAAAATACAACAAATAAAAAACACTCAATGACCTGAC
CATTTGATGGAGTTTAAGTCAATACCTTCTTGAACCATTTCCCATAATGGTGAAAGTTCCCTCAAGAATT
TTACTCTGTCAGAAACGGCCTTAACGACGTAGTCGACCTCCTCTTCAGTACTAAATCTACCAATACCAAA
TCTGATGGAAGAATGGGCTAATGCATCATCCTTACCCAGCGCCGAGCGGCCGCGTGTTACAACCAATTAA
CCAATTCTGATTAGAAAAACTCATCGAGCATCAAATGAAACTGCAATTTATTCATATCAGGATTATCAAT
ACCATATTTTTGAAAAAGCCGTTTCTGTAATGAAGGAGAAAACTCACCGAGGCAGTTCCATAGGATGGCA
AGATCCTGGTATCGGTCTGCGATTCCGACTCGTCCAACATCAATACAACCTATTAATTTCCCCTCGTCAA
AAATAAGGTTATCAAGTGAGAAATCACCATGAGTGACGACTGAATCCGGTGAGAATGGCAAAAGCTTATG
CATTTCTTTCCAGACTTGTTCAACAGGCCAGCCATTACGCTCGTCATCAAAATCACTCGCATCAACCAAA
CCGTTATTCATTCGTGATTGCGCCTGAGCGAGGCGAAATACGCGATCGCTGTTAAAAGGACAATTACAAA
CAGGAATCGAATGCAACCGGCGCAGGAACACTGCCAGCGCATCAACAATATTTTCACCTGAATCAGGATA
TTCTTCTAATACCTGGAATGCTGTTTTCCCGGGGATCGCAGTGGTGAGTAACCATGCATCATCAGGAGTA
CGGATAAAATGCTTGATGGTCGGAAGAGGCATAAATTCCGTCAGCCAGTTTAGTCTGACCATCTCATCTG
TAACATCATTGGCAACGCTACCTTTGCCATGTTTCAGAAACAACTCTGGCGCATCGGGCTTCCCATACAA
TCGATAGATTGTCGCACCTGATTGCCCGACATTATCGCGAGCCCATTTATACCCATATAAATCAGCATCC
ATGTTGGAATTTAATCGCGGCCTGGAGCAAGACGTTTCCCGTTGAATATGGCTCATAACACCCCTTGTAT
TACTGTTTATGTAAGCAGACAGTTTTATTGTTCATGATGATATATTTTTATCTTGTGCAATGTAACATCA
GAGATTTTGAGACACAACGTGGCTTTGTTGAATAAATCGAACTTTTGCTGAGTTGAAGGATCAGTCATGA
CCAAAATCCCTTAACGTGAGTTTTCGTTCCACTGAGCGTCAGACCCCGTAGAAAAGATCAAAGGATCTTC
TTGAGATCCTTTTTTTCTGCGCGTAATCTGCTGCTTGCAAACAAAAAAACCACCGCTACCAGCGGTGGTT
TGTTTGCCGGATCAAGAGCTACCAACTCTTTTTCCGAAGGTAACTGGCTTCAGCAGAGCGCAGATACCAA
ATACTGTTCTTCTAGTGTAGCCGTAGTTAGGCCACCACTTCAAGAACTCTGTAGCACCGCCTACATACCT
CGCTCTGCTAATCCTGTTACCAGTGGCTGCTGCCAGTGGCGATAAGTCGTGTCTTACCGGGTTGGACTCA
AGACGATAGTTACCGGATAAGGCGCAGCGGTCGGGCTGAACGGGGGGTTCGTGCACACAGCCCAGCTTGG
AGCGAACGACCTACACCGAACTGAGATACCTACAGCGTGAGCTATGAGAAAGCGCCACGCTTCCCGAAGG
GAGAAAGGCGGACAGGTATCCGGTAAGCGGCAGGGTCGGAACAGGAGAGCGCACGAGGGAGCTTCCAGGG
GGAAACGCCTGGTATCTTTATAGTCCTGTCGGGTTTCGCCACCTCTGACTTGAGCGTCGATTTTTGTGAT
GCTCGTCAGGGGGGCGGAGCCTATGGAAAAACGCCAGCAACGCGGCCTTTTTACGGTTCCTGGCCTTTTG
CTGGCCTTTTGCTCACATGTTCTTTCCTGCGTTATCCCCTGATTCTGTGGATAACCGTGCGGCCGCCAAT
ACCCAGAAGAACAGTAAAATAAAGCAAGGTACGTGAAATTAATATTTTTAAATGGTTCTAACCGATGCCG
AAGAACTGCGCAGTCCGGTTATAACGTCTGACATGTCCTTTTTTGATTTGGAATCCAACCACTCAAGTGA
CTCTGTTCATTTACTTTGCGAAAAATATACCCACAAATTGCCCATCGAAAGTGAATCGCAAACCACCTTC
AGACTGGCACCGACAAAGCAAAGATTATACAGACAGAGTACTTTATACGTACCGTTAAGTCTCAAGCAAA
GGGTTTTCTTATTTACTGAACGGGTAAAGAGTATCTGGGCCGGCTTGCCAAGATGCAAACCGAATAAGTA
TTTCAAAGTTGCATTTGCCTTAGCCGTCCTGACACCATTGGCTATTTGGATATTTTATATTGACTTTCGT
GTACATTGATCACATCGACTGTTCTATTGGCAAATGAACCACGGGCATTGACTATTTTTCAGGTTACTAC
TATATATTATCATCACGGGCAAGGATTGTACCCTGAATTCGCATCTAGACTGA
